>Addgene plasmid #48413 | pFUSB4_AGTC | depositor full sequence | sequence record 70113 | Full Sequence
ATGTTTTCCCAGTCACGACGTTGTAAAACGACGGCCAGTCTTAAGCGTCTCATGGCCTGACCCCGGACCA
AGTGGTGGCCTATCGCCAGCAACATTGGCGGCAAGCAAGCGCTCGAAACGGTGCAGCGGCTGTTGCCGGT
GCTGTGCCAGGACCATGGCCTGACCCCGGACCAAGTGGTGGCTATCGCCAGCAACAATGGCGGCAAGCAA
GCGCTCGAAACGGTGCAGCGGCTGTTGCCGGTGCTGTGCCAGGACCATGGCCTGACCCCGGACCAAGTGG
TGGCTATCGCCAGCAACGGTGGCGGCAAGCAAGCGCTCGAAACGGTGCAGCGGCTGTTGCCGGTGCTGTG
CCAGGACCATGGCCTGACTCCGGACCAAGTGGTGGCTATCGCCAGCCACGATGGCGGCAAGCAAGCGCTC
GAAACGGTGCAGCGGCTGTTGCCGGTGCTGTGCCAGGACCATGGCCTGACCCCGGACCAAGTGGTGGCTA
TCGAGACGTCTAGACCAGCCAGGACAGAAATGCCTCGACTTCGCTGCTACCCAAGGTTGCCGGGTGACGC
ACACCGTGGAAACGGATGAAGGCACGAACCCAGTGGACATAAGCCTGTTCGGTTCGTAAGCTGTAATGCA
AGTAGCGTATGCGCTCACGCAACTGGTCCAGAACCTTGACCGAACGCAGCGGTGGTAACGGCGCAGTGGC
GGTTTTCATGGCTTGTTATGACTGTTTTTTTGGGGTACAGTCTATGCCTCGGGCATCCAAGCAGCAAGCG
CGTTACGCCGTGGGTCGATGTTTGATGTTATGGAGCAGCAACGATGTTACGCAGCAGGGCAGTCGCCCTA
AAACAAAGTTAAACATTATGAGGGAAGCGGTGATCGCCGAAGTATCGACTCAACTATCAGAGGTAGTTGG
CGTCATCGAGCGCCATCTCGAACCGACGTTGCTGGCCGTACATTTGTACGGCTCCGCAGTGGATGGCGGC
CTGAAGCCACACAGTGATATTGATTTGCTGGTTACGGTGACCGTAAGGCTTGATGAAACAACGCGGCGAG
CTTTGATCAACGACCTTTTGGAAACTTCGGCTTCCCCTGGAGAGAGCGAGATTCTCCGCGCTGTAGAAGT
CACCATTGTTGTGCACGACGACATCATTCCGTGGCGTTATCCAGCTAAGCGCGAACTGCAATTTGGAGAA
TGGCAGCGCAATGACATTCTTGCAGGTATCTTCGAGCCAGCCACGATCGACATTGATCTGGCTATCTTGC
TGACAAAAGCAAGAGAACATAGCGTTGCCTTGGTAGGTCCAGCGGCGGAGGAACTCTTTGATCCGGTTCC
TGAACAGGATCTATTTGAGGCGCTAAATGAAACCTTAACGCTATGGAACTCGCCGCCCGACTGGGCTGGC
GATGAGCGAAATGTAGTGCTTACGTTGTCCCGCATTTGGTACAGCGCAGTAACCGGCAAAATCGCGCCGA
AGGATGTCGCTGCCGACTGGGCAATGGAGCGCCTGCCGGCCCAGTATCAGCCCGTCATACTTGAAGCTAG
ACAGGCTTATCTTGGACAAGAAGAAGATCGCTTGGCCTCGCGCGCAGATCAGTTGGAAGAATTTGTCCAC
TACGTGAAAGGCGAGATCACCAAGGTAGTCGGCAAATAACCCTCGAGCCACCCATGACCAAAATCCCTTA
ACGTGAGTTACGCGTCGTTCCACTGAGCGTCAGACCCCGTAGAAAAGATCAAAGGATCTTCTTGAGATCC
TTTTTTTCTGCGCGTAATCTGCTGCTTGCAAACAAAAAAACCACCGCTACCAGCGGTGGTTTGTTTGCCG
GATCAAGAGCTACCAACTCTTTTTCCGAAGGTAACTGGCTTCAGCAGAGCGCAGATACCAAATACTGTCC
TTCTAGTGTAGCCGTAGTTAGGCCACCACTTCAAGAACTCTGTAGCACCGCCTACATACCTCGCTCTGCT
AATCCTGTTACCAGTGGCTGCTGCCAGTGGCGATAAGTCGTGTCTTACCGGGTTGGACTCAAGACGATAG
TTACCGGATAAGGCGCAGCGGTCGGGCTGAACGGGGGGTTCGTGCACACAGCCCAGCTTGGAGCGAACGA
CCTACACCGAACTGAGATACCTACAGCGTGAGCATTGAGAAAGCGCCACGCTTCCCGAAGGGAGAAAGGC
GGACAGGTATCCGGTAAGCGGCAGGGTCGGAACAGGAGAGCGCACGAGGGAGCTTCCAGGGGGAAACGCC
TGGTATCTTTATAGTCCTGTCGGGTTTCGCCACCTCTGACTTGAGCGTCGATTTTTGTGATGCTCGTCAG
GGGGGCGGAGCCTATGGAAAAACGCCAGCAACGCGGCCTTTTTACGGTTCCTGGCCTTTTGCTGGCCTTT
TGCTCACATGTTCTTTCCTGCGTTATCCCCTGATTCTGTGGATAACCGTATTACCGCCTTTGAGTGAGCT
GATACCGCTCGCCGCAGCCGAACGACCGAGCGCAGCGAGTCAGTGAGCGAGGAAGCGGAAGAGCGCCCAA
TACGCAAACCGCCTCTCCCCGCGCGTTGGCCGATTCATTAATGCAGCTGGCACGACAGGTTTCCCGACTG
GAAAGCGGGCAGTGAGCGCAACGCAATTAATACGCGTACCGCTAGCCAGGAAGAGTTTGTAGAAACGCAA
AAAGGCCATCCGTCAGGATGGCCTTCTGCTTAGTTTGATGCCTGGCAGTTTATGGCGGGCGTCCTGCCCG
CCACCCTCCGGGCCGTTGCTTCACAACGTTCAAATCCGCTCCCGGCGGATTTGTCCTACTCAGGAGAGCG
TTCACCGACAAACAACAGATAAAACGAAAGGCCCAGTCTTCCGACTGAGCCTTTCGTTTTATTTGATGCC
TGGCAGTTCCCTACTCTCGCGTTAACGCTAGCATGG
Features (pLannotate 1.2.2; 8 found; start..end, strand, type, name):
      3..39      -  CDS            lacZα (fragment): LacZα fragment of β-galactosidase; lacZ fragment
    596..619     +  promoter       Pc promoter (fragment): intI1 (promoter lies within the coding sequence); class 1 integron promoter
    795..851     +  CDS            GmR (fragment): gentamycin acetyltransferase; aacC1; confers resistance to gentamycin
    858..1649    +  CDS            SmR: aminoglycoside adenylyltransferase (Murphy, 1985); aadA; confers resistance to spectinomycin and streptomycin
   1742..2330    +  rep_origin     ori: high-copy-number ColE1/pMB1/pBR322/pUC origin of replication
   2513..2605    +  CDS            lacI (fragment): lac repressor; lacI; The lac repressor binds to the lac operator to inhibit transcription in E. coli. This inhibition can be relieved by adding lactose or isopropyl-β-D-thiogalactopyranoside (IPTG).
   2660..2687    -  terminator     rrnB T2 terminator: transcription terminator T2 from the E. coli rrnB gene
   2819..2862    +  terminator     rrnB T1 terminator: Escherichia coli rrnB; transcription terminator T1 from the E. coli rrnB gene
