[The description below was written by a language model from this plasmid's Addgene catalogue record and pLannotate feature annotations shown in this document.]
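Description:
pFUSB4_AGTC is a small (about 2.9 kb) Golden Gate TALEN assembly intermediate built on the pFUS_B4 array backbone. It carries a pre-assembled block of four synthetic TAL effector repeats whose repeat-variable diresidues are NI, NN, NG and HD. Under the standard TALE code these recognise A, G, T and C respectively, which explains the "AGTC" in the name. The catalogue classes it under mammalian expression and TALEN vectors. However, the annotated features include no eukaryotic promoter, polyadenylation signal or nuclease domain, so the plasmid looks like a bacterial cloning module rather than an expression construct in its own right.

The plasmid replicates in E. coli from a high-copy ColE1/pUC-type origin. Selection is with spectinomycin through an aadA (SmR) aminoglycoside adenylyltransferase gene, which lies downstream of a fragment of the class 1 integron Pc promoter and a remnant of a gentamicin acetyltransferase gene. Short lacZα and lacI fragments are also present; they may be remnants of a blue/white screening cassette displaced when the repeats were inserted, though the record does not say so. The rrnB T1 and T2 terminators are annotated as well and would insulate the cloning region from read-through transcription. The automated annotation did not label the TAL repeat array itself, so its position has to be inferred from the unannotated part of the sequence.

According to the associated publication, the plasmid belongs to a simplified 15-RVD GoldyTALEN design strategy for in vivo genome engineering. A ready-made four-repeat module like this would presumably be combined with other repeat arrays in a later Golden Gate step, placing them in a final TALEN scaffold and reducing the number of parts handled in each custom nuclease build.
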