Addgene plasmid #48413: pFUSB4_AGTC
Depositing lab: Stephen Ekker. Depositing organization: Mayo Foundation for Medical Education and Research. Publication: High Efficiency In Vivo Genome Engineering with a Simplified 15-RVD GoldyTALEN Design. Ma AC, Lee HB, Clark KJ, Ekker SC. PLoS One. 2013 May 29;8(5):e65259. doi: 10.1371/journal.pone.0065259. Print 2013. PubMed 23734242.
Backbone
  Vector backbone: pFUS_B4
  Vector type: Mammalian Expression, TALEN
Growth in bacteria
  Bacterial resistance: Spectinomycin, 50 μg/mL
  Growth temperature: 37°C
  Growth strain: Top10
  Copy number: Unknown
Gene/Insert
  Gene/Insert name: RVD sequence: NI NN NG HD
  Species: Synthetic
  Cloning method: Unknown
  Sequencing primers: 5′ ttgatgcctggcagttccct; 3′ cgaaccgaacaggcttatgt
Terms and licenses: Academic/Nonprofit Terms; Industry Terms: Not Available to Industry
Depositor comments: Plasmid was created using Golden Gate cloning.
How to cite: pFUSB4_AGTC was a gift from Stephen Ekker (Addgene plasmid # 48413 ; http://n2t.net/addgene:48413 ; RRID:Addgene_48413)
