>Addgene plasmid #48413 | pFUSB4_AGTC | addgene partial sequence | sequence record 70781 | pCR8_F1 5'-ttgatgcctggcagttccct-3'
TCACGACGTTGTAAAACGACGGCCAGTCTTAAGCGTCTCATGGCCTGACCCCGGACCAAGTGGTGGCTAT
CGCCAGCAACATTGGCGGCAAGCAAGCGCTCGAAACGGTGCAGCGGCTGTTGCCGGTGCTGTGCCAGGAC
CATGGCCTGACCCCGGACCAAGTGGTGGCTATCGCCAGCAACAATGGCGGCAAGCAAGCGCTCGAAACGG
TGCAGCGGCTGTTGCCGGTGCTGTGCCAGGACCATGGCCTGACCCCGGACCAAGTGGTGGCTATCGCCAG
CAACGGTGGCGGCAAGCAAGCGCTCGAAACGGTGCAGCGGCTGTTGCCGGTGCTGTGCCAGGACCATGGC
CTGACTCCGGACCAAGTGGTGGCTATCGCCAGCCACGATGGCGGCAAGCAAGCGCTCGAAACGGTGCAGC
GGCTGTTGCCGGTGCTGTGCCAGGACCATGGCCTGACCCCGGACCAAGTGGTGGCTATCGAGACGTCTAG
ACCAGCCAGGACAGAAATGCCTCGACTTCGCTGCTACCCAAGGTTGCCGGGTGACGCACACCGTGGAAAC
GGATGAAGGCACGAACCCAGTGGACATAAGCCTGTTCGGTTCGTAAGCTGTAATGCAAGTAGCGTATGCG
CTCACGCAACTGGTCCAGAACCTTGACCGAACGCAGCGGTGGTAACGGCGCAGTGGCGGTTTTCATGGCT
TGTTATGACTGTTTTTTTGGGGTACAGTCTATGCCTCGGGCATCCAAGCAGCAAGCGCGTTACGCCGTGG
GTCGATGTTTGATGTTATGGAGCAGCAACGATGTTACGCAGCAGGGCAGTCGCCCTAAAACAAAGTTAAA
CATTATGAGGGAAGCGGTGATCGCCGAAGTATCGACTCAACTATCAGA
